Addgene plasmid #131801: pAcGFP-Hyg-CTCF-Cterm-N1
Purpose: Expresses the [C-terminus of human CTCF (a.a. 577-728)]-GFP in mammalian cells
Depositing lab: Mark Minden. Depositing organization: University Health Network. Publication: NPM1c impedes CTCF functions through cytoplasmic mislocalization in acute myeloid leukemia. Wang AJ, Han Y, Jia N, Chen P, Minden MD. Leukemia. 2020 May;34(5):1278-1290. doi: 10.1038/s41375-019-0681-8. Epub 2019 Dec 12. PubMed 31831844.
Backbone
  Vector backbone: pAcGFP-Hyg-N1
  Backbone size w/o insert (bp): 5791
  Total vector size (bp): 6208
  Modifications to backbone: None
  Vector type: Mammalian Expression
  Selectable markers: Hygromycin
Growth in bacteria
  Bacterial resistance: Ampicillin, 100 μg/mL
  Growth temperature: 37°C
  Growth strain: DH5alpha
  Copy number: High Copy
Gene/Insert
  Gene/Insert name: CTCF
  Species: H. sapiens (human)
  Insert size (bp): 450
  Mutation: deleted amino acids 1-1731
  Entrez Gene: CTCF (a.k.a. CFAP108, FAP108, MRD21)
  Tag / fusion protein: GFP (C terminal on backbone)
Terms and licenses: Academic/Nonprofit Terms; Industry Terms: Not Available to Industry
Depositor comments: Made with the blood and sweat of Atom Wang
How to cite: pAcGFP-Hyg-CTCF-Cterm-N1 was a gift from Mark Minden (Addgene plasmid # 131801 ; http://n2t.net/addgene:131801 ; RRID:Addgene_131801)
