[The description below was written by a language model from this plasmid's Addgene catalogue record and pLannotate feature annotations shown in this document.]
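Description:
pAcGFP-Hyg-CTCF-Cterm-N1 is a 6.2 kb mammalian expression plasmid built on the pAcGFP-Hyg-N1 backbone. It produces the C-terminal region of human CTCF as a fusion with a green fluorescent protein. It is propagated in E. coli through a high-copy ColE1/pUC-type origin with ampicillin selection (β-lactamase under its own bla promoter), and it also carries an f1 phage origin. For selection in mammalian cells, a separate cassette places the hygromycin phosphotransferase gene under the SV40 enhancer/early promoter, followed by an SV40 polyadenylation signal. An additional bla promoter sits just upstream of the SV40 promoter.

The expression unit is driven by the human cytomegalovirus immediate-early enhancer and promoter. Downstream of a remnant of the multiple cloning site lies a 450 bp CTCF fragment, described as encoding amino acids 577–728. This is the portion beyond the protein's zinc-finger DNA-binding domain. It is followed by the mammalian codon-optimised Aequorea coerulescens AcGFP1 coding sequence, so the fluorescent tag sits at the C-terminus of the CTCF fragment, and the transcript ends at an SV40 poly(A) signal. The short "large T antigen" fragments annotated next to each poly(A) signal are most likely part of the SV40 late-region terminator sequence rather than intended coding elements. The catalogue's mutation field lists "deleted amino acids 1-1731", which does not fit a protein of this length and probably refers to nucleotides of the coding sequence.

The construct allows transient or hygromycin-selected stable expression of a fluorescently tagged CTCF domain. The associated publication concerns cytoplasmic mislocalisation of CTCF by mutant NPM1 in acute myeloid leukaemia. This suggests use in localisation or domain-mapping experiments, although the record does not spell this out.
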