Features (pLannotate 1.2.2; 16 found; start..end, strand, type, name):
     61..364     +  enhancer       CMV enhancer: human cytomegalovirus immediate early enhancer
    365..568     +  promoter       CMV promoter: human cytomegalovirus (CMV) immediate early promoter
    591..627     +  misc_feature   MCS (fragment): multiple cloning site
    631..1080    +  CDS            CTCF (fragment): CTCF_HUMAN - Experimental evidence at protein level: Swiss-Prot protein existence level 1. Chromatin binding factor that binds to DNA sequence specific sites. Involved in transcriptional regulation by binding to chromatin insulators and preventing interaction between promoter and nearby enhancers and silencers. Acts as transcriptional repressor binding to promoters of vertebrate MYC gene and BAG1 gene. Also binds to the PLK and PIM1 promoters. Acts as a transcriptional activator of APP. Regulates APOA1/C3/A4/A5 gene cluster and controls MHC class II gene expression. Plays an essential role in
   1096..1815    +  CDS            AcGFP1: Aequorea coerulescens GFP mammalian codon-optimized
   1831..1914    +  CDS            large T antigen (fragment): large T antigen from SV40 (simian virus 40)
   1937..2058    +  polyA_signal   SV40 poly(A) signal: SV40 polyadenylation signal
   2092..2520    -  rep_origin     f1 ori (sequence partly withheld): f1 bacteriophage origin of replication; arrow indicates direction of (+) strand synthesis
   2547..2651    +  promoter       AmpR promoter: bla
   2653..3010    +  promoter       SV40 promoter: SV40 enhancer and early promoter
   3018..4043    +  CDS            HygR: aminoglycoside phosphotransferase from E. coli; aph(4)-Ia; confers resistance to hygromycin
   4054..4137    +  CDS            large T antigen (fragment): large T antigen from SV40 (simian virus 40)
   4160..4241    +  polyA_signal   SV40 poly(A) signal: SV40 polyadenylation signal
   4355..4459    +  promoter       AmpR promoter: bla
   4460..5320    +  CDS            AmpR: β-lactamase; bla; confers resistance to ampicillin, carbenicillin, and related antibiotics
   5506..6094    +  rep_origin     ori: high-copy-number ColE1/pMB1/pBR322/pUC origin of replication
>Addgene plasmid #131801 | pAcGFP-Hyg-CTCF-Cterm-N1 | addgene full sequence | sequence record 266190 | Addgene NGS Result
TAGTTATTAATAGTAATCAATTACGGGGTCATTAGTTCATAGCCCATATATGGAGTTCCGCGTTACATAA
CTTACGGTAAATGGCCCGCCTGGCTGACCGCCCAACGACCCCCGCCCATTGACGTCAATAATGACGTATG
TTCCCATAGTAACGCCAATAGGGACTTTCCATTGACGTCAATGGGTGGAGTATTTACGGTAAACTGCCCA
CTTGGCAGTACATCAAGTGTATCATATGCCAAGTACGCCCCCTATTGACGTCAATGACGGTAAATGGCCC
GCCTGGCATTATGCCCAGTACATGACCTTATGGGACTTTCCTACTTGGCAGTACATCTACGTATTAGTCA
TCGCTATTACCATGGTGATGCGGTTTTGGCAGTACATCAATGGGCGTGGATAGCGGTTTGACTCACGGGG
ATTTCCAAGTCTCCACCCCATTGACGTCAATGGGAGTTTGTTTTGGCACCAAAATCAACGGGACTTTCCA
AAATGTCGTAACAACTCCGCCCCATTGACGCAAATGGGCGGTAGGCGTGTACGGTGGGAGGTCTATATAA
GCAGAGCTGGTTTAGTGAACCGTCAGATCCGCTAGCGCTACCGGACTCAGATCTCGAGCTCAAGCTTATG
GCTGGCCCAGATGGCGTAGAGGGGGAAAATGGAGGAGAAACGAAGAAGAGTAAACGTGGAAGAAAAAGAA
AGATGCGCTCTAAGAAAGAAGATTCCTCTGACAGTGAAAATGCTGAACCAGATCTGGACGACAATGAGGA
TGAGGAGGAGCCTGCCGTAGAAATTGAACCTGAGCCAGAGCCTCAGCCTGTGACCCCAGCCCCACCACCC
GCCAAGAAGCGGAGAGGACGACCCCCTGGCAGAACCAACCAGCCCAAACAGAACCAGCCAACAGCTATCA
TTCAGGTTGAAGACCAGAATACAGGTGCAATTGAGAACATTATAGTTGAAGTAAAAAAAGAGCCAGATGC
TGAGCCCGCAGAGGGAGAGGAAGAGGAGGCCCAGCCAGCTGCCACAGATGCCCCCAACGGAGACCTCACG
CCCGAGATGATCCTCAGCATGATGGACCGGCCGGATCCACCGGTCATGGTGAGCAAGGGCGCCGAGCTGT
TCACCGGCATCGTGCCCATCCTGATCGAGCTGAATGGCGATGTGAATGGCCACAAGTTCAGCGTGAGCGG
CGAGGGCGAGGGCGATGCCACCTACGGCAAGCTGACCCTGAAGTTCATCTGCACCACCGGCAAGCTGCCT
GTGCCCTGGCCCACCCTGGTGACCACCCTGAGCTACGGCGTGCAGTGCTTCTCACGCTACCCCGATCACA
TGAAGCAGCACGACTTCTTCAAGAGCGCCATGCCTGAGGGCTACATCCAGGAGCGCACCATCTTCTTCGA
GGATGACGGCAACTACAAGTCGCGCGCCGAGGTGAAGTTCGAGGGCGATACCCTGGTGAATCGCATCGAG
CTGACCGGCACCGATTTCAAGGAGGATGGCAACATCCTGGGCAATAAGATGGAGTACAACTACAACGCCC
ACAATGTGTACATCATGACCGACAAGGCCAAGAATGGCATCAAGGTGAACTTCAAGATCCGCCACAACAT
CGAGGATGGCAGCGTGCAGCTGGCCGACCACTACCAGCAGAATACCCCCATCGGCGATGGCCCTGTGCTG
CTGCCCGATAACCACTACCTGTCCACCCAGAGCGCCCTGTCCAAGGACCCCAACGAGAAGCGCGATCACA
TGATCTACTTCGGCTTCGTGACCGCCGCCGCCATCACCCACGGCATGGATGAGCTGTACAAGTGAGCGGC
CGCGACTCTAGATCATAATCAGCCATACCACATTTGTAGAGGTTTTACTTGCTTTAAAAAACCTCCCACA
CCTCCCCCTGAACCTGAAACATAAAATGAATGCAATTGTTGTTGTTAACTTGTTTATTGCAGCTTATAAT
GGTTACAAATAAAGCAATAGCATCACAAATTTCACAAATAAAGCATTTTTTTCACTGCATTCTAGTTGTG
GTTTGTCCAAACTCATCAATGTATCTTAAGGCGTAAATTGTAAGCGTTAATATTTTGTTAAAATTCGCGT
TAAATTTTTGTTAAATCAGCTCATTTTTTAACCAATAGGCCGAAATCGGCAAAATCCCTTATAAATCAAA
AGAATAGACCGAGATAGGGT
[37 nt withheld, positions 2191-2227]
AAAGAACGTGGACTCCAACGTCAAAGG
[49 nt withheld, positions 2255-2303]
T
[91 nt withheld, positions 2305-2395]
G
[124 nt withheld, positions 2397-2520]
CAGGTGGCACTTTTCGGGGAAATGTGCGCGGAACCCCTATTTGTTTATTTTTCTAAATACATTCAAATAT
GTATCCGCTCATGAGACAATAACCCTGATAAATGCTTCAATAATATTGAAAAAGGAAGAGTCCTGAGGCG
GAAAGAACCAGCTGTGGAATGTGTGTCAGTTAGGGTGTGGAAAGTCCCCAGGCTCCCCAGCAGGCAGAAG
TATGCAAAGCATGCATCTCAATTAGTCAGCAACCAGGTGTGGAAAGTCCCCAGGCTCCCCAGCAGGCAGA
AGTATGCAAAGCATGCATCTCAATTAGTCAGCAACCATAGTCCCGCCCCTAACTCCGCCCATCCCGCCCC
TAACTCCGCCCAGTTCCGCCCATTCTCCGCCCCATGGCTGACTAATTTTTTTTATTTATGCAGAGGCCGA
GGCCGCCTCGGCCTCTGAGCTATTCCAGAAGTAGTGAGGAGGCTTTTTTGGAGGCCTAGGCTTTTGCAAA
GATCGATATGAAAAAGCCTGAACTCACCGCGACGTCTGTCGAGAAGTTTCTGATCGAAAAGTTCGACAGC
GTCTCCGACCTGATGCAGCTCTCGGAGGGCGAAGAATCTCGTGCTTTCAGCTTCGATGTAGGAGGGCGTG
GATATGTCCTGCGGGTAAATAGCTGCGCCGATGGTTTCTACAAAGATCGTTATGTTTATCGGCACTTTGC
ATCGGCCGCGCTCCCGATTCCGGAAGTGCTTGACATTGGGGAATTCAGCGAGAGCCTGACCTATTGCATC
TCCCGCCGTGCACAGGGTGTCACGTTGCAAGACCTGCCTGAAACCGAACTGCCCGCTGTTCTGCAGCCGG
TCGCGGAGGCCATGGATGCGATCGCTGCGGCCGATCTTAGCCAGACGAGCGGGTTCGGCCCATTCGGACC
GCAAGGAATCGGTCAATACACTACATGGCGTGATTTCATATGCGCGATTGCTGATCCCCATGTGTATCAC
TGGCAAACTGTGATGGACGACACCGTCAGTGCGTCCGTCGCGCAGGCTCTCGATGAGCTGATGCTTTGGG
CCGAGGACTGCCCCGAAGTCCGGCACCTCGTGCACGCGGATTTCGGCTCCAACAATGTCCTGACGGACAA
TGGCCGCATAACAGCGGTCATTGACTGGAGCGAGGCGATGTTCGGGGATTCCCAATACGAGGTCGCCAAC
ATCTTCTTCTGGAGGCCGTGGTTGGCTTGTATGGAGCAGCAGACGCGCTACTTCGAGCGGAGGCATCCGG
AGCTTGCAGGATCGCCGCGGCTCCGGGCGTATATGCTCCGCATTGGTCTTGACCAACTCTATCAGAGCTT
GGTTGACGGCAATTTCGATGATGCAGCTTGGGCGCAGGGTCGATGCGACGCAATCGTCCGATCCGGAGCC
GGGACTGTCGGGCGTACACAAATCGCCCGCAGAAGCGCGGCCGTCTGGACCGATGGCTGTGTAGAAGTAC
TCGCCGATAGTGGAAACCGACGCCCCAGCACTCGTCCGAGGGCAAAGGAATAGAGTTCTAGAGGATCATA
ATCAGCCATACCACATTTGTAGAGGTTTTACTTGCTTTAAAAAACCTCCCACACCTCCCCCTGAACCTGA
AACATAAAATGAATGCAATTGTTGTTGTTAACTTGTTTATTGCAGCTTATAATGGTTACAAATAAAGCAA
TAGCATCACAAATTTCACAAATAAAGCATTTTTTTCACTGCCTCGCGATCCACAACCATGGCGAAAGGGC
CTCGTGATACGCCTATTTTTATAGGTTAATGTCATGATAATAATGGTTTCTTAGACGTCAGGTGGCACTT
TTCGGGGAAATGTGCGCGGAACCCCTATTTGTTTATTTTTCTAAATACATTCAAATATGTATCCGCTCAT
GAGACAATAACCCTGATAAATGCTTCAATAATATTGAAAAAGGAAGAGTATGAGTATTCAACATTTCCGT
GTCGCCCTTATTCCCTTTTTTGCGGCATTTTGCCTTCCTGTTTTTGCTCACCCAGAAACGCTGGTGAAAG
TAAAAGATGCTGAAGATCAGTTGGGTGCACGAGTGGGTTACATCGAACTGGATCTCAACAGCGGTAAGAT
CCTTGAGAGTTTTCGCCCCGAAGAACGTTTTCCAATGATGAGCACTTTTAAAGTTCTGCTATGTGGCGCG
GTATTATCCCGTGTTGACGCCGGGCAAGAGCAACTCGGTCGCCGCATACACTATTCTCAGAATGACTTGG
TTGAGTACTCACCAGTCACAGAAAAGCATCTTACGGATGGCATGACAGTAAGAGAATTATGCAGTGCTGC
CATAACCATGAGTGATAACACTGCGGCCAACTTACTTCTGACAACGATCGGAGGACCGAAGGAGCTAACC
GCTTTTTTGCACAACATGGGGGATCATGTAACTCGCCTTGATCGTTGGGAACCGGAGCTGAATGAAGCCA
TACCAAACGACGAGCGTGACACCACGATGCCTGTAGCAATGGCAACAACGTTGCGCAAACTATTAACTGG
CGAACTACTTACTCTAGCTTCCCGGCAACAATTAATAGACTGGATGGAGGCGGATAAAGTTGCAGGACCA
CTTCTGCGCTCGGCCCTTCCGGCTGGCTGGTTTATTGCTGATAAATCTGGAGCCGGTGAGCGTGGGTCTC
GCGGTATCATTGCAGCACTGGGGCCAGATGGTAAGCCCTCCCGTATCGTAGTTATCTACACGACGGGGAG
TCAGGCAACTATGGATGAACGAAATAGACAGATCGCTGAGATAGGTGCCTCACTGATTAAGCATTGGTAA
GGCGCGCCAGGCCCTGCCATAGCCTCAGGTTACTCATATATACTTTAGATTGATTTAAAACTTCATTTTT
AATTTAAAAGGATCTAGGTGAAGATCCTTTTTGATAATCTCATGACCAAAATCCCTTAACGTGAGTTTTC
GTTCCACTGAGCGTCAGACCCCGTAGAAAAGATCAAAGGATCTTCTTGAGATCCTTTTTTTCTGCGCGTA
ATCTGCTGCTTGCAAACAAAAAAACCACCGCTACCAGCGGTGGTTTGTTTGCCGGATCAAGAGCTACCAA
CTCTTTTTCCGAAGGTAACTGGCTTCAGCAGAGCGCAGATACCAAATACTGTTCTTCTAGTGTAGCCGTA
GTTAGGCCACCACTTCAAGAACTCTGTAGCACCGCCTACATACCTCGCTCTGCTAATCCTGTTACCAGTG
GCTGCTGCCAGTGGCGATAAGTCGTGTCTTACCGGGTTGGACTCAAGACGATAGTTACCGGATAAGGCGC
AGCGGTCGGGCTGAACGGGGGGTTCGTGCACACAGCCCAGCTTGGAGCGAACGACCTACACCGAACTGAG
ATACCTACAGCGTGAGCTATGAGAAAGCGCCACGCTTCCCGAAGGGAGAAAGGCGGACAGGTATCCGGTA
AGCGGCAGGGTCGGAACAGGAGAGCGCACGAGGGAGCTTCCAGGGGGAAACGCCTGGTATCTTTATAGTC
CTGTCGGGTTTCGCCACCTCTGACTTGAGCGTCGATTTTTGTGATGCTCGTCAGGGGGGCGGAGCCTATG
GAAAAACGCCAGCAACGCGGCCTTTTTACGGTTCCTGGCCTTTTGCTGGCCTTTTGCTCACATGTTCTTT
CCTGCGTTATCCCCTGATTCTGTGGATAACCGTATTACCGCCATGCAT
